Addgene plasmid #30382: pHR-SIN-PTEN-K6A
Depositing lab: Todd Waldman. Depositing organization: Georgetown University. Publication: Mechanistic Analysis of a DNA Damage-Induced, PTEN-Dependent Size Checkpoint in Human Cells. Kim JS, Xu X, Li H, Solomon D, Lane WS, Jin T, Waldman T. Mol Cell Biol. 2011 Jul . 31(13):2756-71. 10.1128/MCB.01323-10 PubMed 21536651.
Backbone
  Vector backbone: pHR-SIN
  Backbone size w/o insert (bp): 9000
  Vector type: Mammalian Expression
Growth in bacteria
  Bacterial resistance: Ampicillin, 100 μg/mL
  Growth temperature: 37°C
  Growth strain: DH5alpha
  Copy number: High Copy
Gene/Insert
  Gene/Insert name: PTEN-K6A
  Species: H. sapiens (human)
  Insert size (bp): 1209
  Mutation: K6A
  GenBank ID: U93051
  Entrez Gene: PTEN (a.k.a. 10q23del, BZS, CWS1, DEC, GLM2, MHAM, MMAC1, PTEN1, PTENbeta, PTENgama, TEP1)
  Cloning method: Restriction Enzyme; 5′ cloning site BamH I (not destroyed); 3′ cloning site Not I (not destroyed)
  Sequencing primers: 5′ CCAAGGACCTGAAATGACCC
Terms and licenses: Academic/Nonprofit Terms; Industry Terms: Not Available to Industry
How to cite: pHR-SIN-PTEN-K6A was a gift from Todd Waldman (Addgene plasmid # 30382 ; http://n2t.net/addgene:30382 ; RRID:Addgene_30382)
