[The description below was written by a language model from this plasmid's Addgene catalogue record.]
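Description:
pHR-SIN-PTEN-K6A is a mammalian expression plasmid built on the pHR-SIN backbone (about 9 kb without insert). It carries a roughly 1.2 kb human PTEN coding sequence bearing the K6A point mutation, in which lysine 6 near the N-terminus of the protein is replaced by alanine. The insert was placed between BamHI and NotI sites, both of which remain intact, so the cassette can be excised or exchanged. The plasmid is maintained in E. coli as a high-copy construct under ampicillin selection.

The record lists the vector type only as mammalian expression. The backbone name, however, points to the pHR family of HIV-1-derived, self-inactivating (SIN) lentiviral transfer vectors. In these vectors a deletion in the 3' LTR abolishes LTR promoter activity after integration, and transgene expression depends on an internal promoter. No feature table is provided, and the record does not state which promoter drives PTEN-K6A. It also does not say whether any tag, reporter or mammalian selection marker is present, or which viral elements the backbone contains, so these details cannot be confirmed here.

PTEN is a lipid and protein phosphatase tumour suppressor that antagonises PI3K signalling. The associated publication concerns a mechanistic analysis of a DNA damage-induced, PTEN-dependent cell size checkpoint in human cells. This suggests the construct was used to express a defined PTEN mutant in human cells and compare its function with wild-type PTEN or other variants. The record does not describe the specific biochemical consequence attributed to the K6A substitution.
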