>Addgene plasmid #30382 | pHR-SIN-PTEN-K6A | addgene partial sequence | sequence record 36207 | pHR-SIN-F 5'-CCAAGGACCTGAAATGACCC-3'
ATACATCAGCCTGCTTCTCGCTTCTGTTCGCGCGCTTCTGCTTCCCGAGCTCTATAAAAGAGCTCACAAC
CCCTCACTCGGCGCGCCAGTCCTCCGACAGACTGAGTCGCCCGGGGGGGATCCACTAGTAACGGCCGCCA
GTGTGCTGGAATTCGCCCTTCTCCCAGACATGACAGCCATCATCGCCGAGATCGTTAGCAGAAACAAAAG
GAGATATCAAGAGGATGGATTCGACTTAGACTTGACCTATATTTATCCAAACATTATTGCTATGGGATTT
CCTGCAGAAAGACTTGAAGGCGTATACAGGAACAATATTGATGATGTAGTAAGGTTTTTGGATTCAAAGC
ATAAAAACCATTACAAGATATACAATCTTTGTGCTGAAAGACATTATGACACCGCCAAATTTAATTGCAG
AGTTGCACAATATCCTTTTGAAGACCATAACCCACCACAGCTAGAACTTATCAAACCCTTTTGTGAAGAT
CTTGACCAATGGCTAAGTGAAGATGACAATCATGTTGCAGCAATTCACTGTAAAGCTGGAAAGGGACGAA
CTGGTGTAATGATATGTGCATATTTATTACATCGGGGCAAATTTTTAAAGGCACAAGAGGCCCTAGATTT
CTATGGGGAAGTAAGGACCAGAGACAAAAAGGGAGTAACTATTCCCAGTCAGAGGCGCTATGTGTATTAT
TATAGCTACCTGTTAAAGAATCATCTGGATTATAGACCAGTGGCACTGTTGTTTCACAAGATGATGTTTG
AAACTATTCCAATGTTCAGTGGCGGAACTTGCAATCCTCAGTTTGTGGTCTGCCAGCTAAAGGTGAAGAT
ATATTCCTCCAATTCAGGACCCACACGACGGGAAGACAAGTTCATGTACTTTGAGTTCCCTCAGCCGTTA
CCTGTGTGTGGTGATATC
